Addgene plasmid #20768: pFA6a-6xGLY-Myc-HIS3MX6
Purpose: (Empty Backbone)
Depositing lab: Mark Hochstrasser. Depositing organization: Yale University. Publication: Small epitope-linker modules for PCR-based C-terminal tagging in Saccharomyces cerevisiae. Funakoshi M, Hochstrasser M. Yeast. 2009 Feb 25. 26(3):185-192. 10.1002/yea.1658 PubMed 19243080.
Backbone
  Vector backbone: pFA6a
  Backbone size (bp): 2513
  Vector type: Yeast Expression ; PCR-based C-terminal tagging
  Selectable markers: HIS3
Growth in bacteria
  Bacterial resistance: Ampicillin, 100 μg/mL
  Growth temperature: 37°C
  Growth strain: DH5alpha
  Copy number: Unknown
Gene/Insert
  Gene/Insert name: None
  Cloning method: Restriction Enzyme; 5′ cloning site PacI (unknown if destroyed); 3′ cloning site PmeI (unknown if destroyed)
  Sequencing primers: 5′ SP6; 3′ T7
Terms and licenses: Academic/Nonprofit Terms; Industry Terms: Not Available to Industry
How to cite: pFA6a-6xGLY-Myc-HIS3MX6 was a gift from Mark Hochstrasser (Addgene plasmid # 20768 ; http://n2t.net/addgene:20768 ; RRID:Addgene_20768)
