[The description below was written by a language model from this plasmid's Addgene catalogue record and pLannotate feature annotations shown in this document.]
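Description:
pFA6a-6xGLY-Myc-HIS3MX6 is a PCR template plasmid of the pFA6a family, used for C-terminal epitope tagging of chromosomal genes in Saccharomyces cerevisiae. It is listed as an empty backbone with no gene insert, because the useful part is a tagging module that is amplified and integrated into the yeast genome rather than expressed from the plasmid. No yeast replication origin is annotated, which fits that use. In E. coli the 4.1 kb plasmid is maintained by a high-copy ColE1/pUC-type origin and selected with ampicillin through the bla gene and its promoter. Short lacI, rop and bom fragments are remnants of the parental cloning vector.

As the name indicates, the module begins with a six-glycine linker followed by a Myc epitope. This short region lies upstream of the ADH1 terminator and was not picked up by the automated annotation, so its exact layout and copy number are not documented in the feature table. The ADH1 terminator supplies transcription termination for the tagged gene once the native 3′ region has been displaced. Downstream sits the HIS3MX6 marker, a histidine biosynthesis gene flanked by the Ashbya gossypii TEF promoter and terminator, which allows selection of integrants by histidine prototrophy in his3 strains. The annotation matched this coding sequence to S. cerevisiae HIS3.

Typically, primers carrying homology to the 3′ end of a target open reading frame and to its downstream region are used to amplify the linker-tag-terminator-marker cassette. Homologous recombination then fuses the flexible linker and Myc tag in frame to the endogenous protein for detection or immunoprecipitation. PacI and PmeI are the recorded cloning sites, and SP6 and T7 promoters flank the module and serve as sequencing primer sites.
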