Features (pLannotate 1.2.2; 12 found; start..end, strand, type, name):
    132..319     +  terminator     ADH1 terminator: S. cerevisiae ADH1; transcription terminator for the S. cerevisiae alcohol dehydrogenase 1 (ADH1) gene
    394..737     +  promoter       TEF promoter: Ashbya gossypii TEF promoter
    780..1433    +  CDS            HIS3: HIS7_YEAST - Experimental evidence at protein level: Swiss-Prot protein existence level 1. From Saccharomyces cerevisiae (strain ATCC 204508 / S288c) (Baker's yeast).
   1440..1637    +  terminator     TEF terminator: Ashbya gossypii TEF terminator
   1742..1760    -  promoter       T7 promoter: promoter for bacteriophage T7 RNA polymerase
   1782..1835    -  CDS            lacI (fragment): lac repressor; lacI; The lac repressor binds to the lac operator to inhibit transcription in E. coli. This inhibition can be relieved by adding lactose or isopropyl-β-D-thiogalactopyranoside (IPTG).
   2018..2606    -  rep_origin     ori: high-copy-number ColE1/pMB1/pBR322/pUC origin of replication
   2777..3637    -  CDS            AmpR: β-lactamase; bla; confers resistance to ampicillin, carbenicillin, and related antibiotics
   3638..3742    -  promoter       AmpR promoter: bla
   3837..3872    +  CDS            rop (fragment): Rop protein, which maintains plasmids at low copy number; rop
   3974..4025    +  misc_feature   bom (fragment): basis of mobility region from pBR322
   4088..4106    +  promoter       SP6 promoter: promoter for bacteriophage SP6 RNA polymerase
>Addgene plasmid #20768 | pFA6a-6xGLY-Myc-HIS3MX6 | depositor full sequence | sequence record 9660 | Author sequence
ACGCGGCCGCCAGCTGAAGCTTCGTACGCTGCAGGTCGACGGATCCCCGGGTTAATTAACGGGGGAGGCG
GGGGTGGAGAGCAGAAACTCATCTCAGAAGAGGATCTGTAGGGCGCGCCACTTCTAAATAAGCGAATTTC
TTATGATTTATGATTTTTATTATTAAATAAGTTATAAAAAAAATAAGTGTATACAAATTTTAAAGTGACT
CTTAGGTTTTAAAACGAAAATTCTTATTCTTGAGTAACTCTTTCCTGTAGGTCAGGTTGCTTTCTCAGGT
ATAGTATGAGGTCGCTCTTATTGACCACACCTCTACCGGCAGATCCGCTAGGGATAACAGGGTAATATAG
ATCTGTTTAGCTTGCCTCGTCCCCGCCGGGTCACCCGGCCAGCGACATGGAGGCCCAGAATACCCTCCTT
GACAGTCTTGACGTGCGCAGCTCAGGGGCATGATGTGACTGTCGCCCGTACATTTAGCCCATACATCCCC
ATGTATAATCATTTGCATCCATACATTTTGATGGCCGCACGGCGCGAAGCAAAAATTACGGCTCCTCGCT
GCAGACCTGCGAGCAGGGAAACGCTCCCCTCACAGACGCGTTGAATTGTCCCCACGCCGCGCCCCTGTAG
AGAAATATAAAAGGTTAGGATTTGCCACTGAGGTTCTTCTTTCATATACTTCCTTTTAAAATCTTGCTAG
GATACAGTTCTCACATCACATCCGAACATAAACAACCATGGCAGAACCAGCCCAAAAAAAGCAAAAACAA
ACTGTTCAGGAGCGCAAGGCGTTTATCTCCCGTATCACTAATGAAACTAAAATTCAAATCGCTATTTCGC
TGAATGGTGGTTATATTCAAATAAAAGATTCGATTCTTCCTGCAAAGAAGGATGACGATGTAGCTTCCCA
AGCTACTCAGTCACAGGTCATCGATATTCACACAGGTGTTGGCTTTTTGGATCATATGATCCATGCGTTG
GCAAAACACTCTGGTTGGTCTCTTATTGTTGAATGTATCGGTGACCTGCACATTGACGATCACCATACTA
CCGAAGATTGCGGTATCGCATTAGGGCAAGCGTTCAAAGAAGCAATGGGTGCTGTCCGTGGTGTAAAAAG
ATTCGGTACTGGGTTCGCACCATTGGATGAGGCGCTATCACGTGCCGTAGTCGATTTATCTAATAGACCA
TTTGCTGTAATCGACCTTGGATTGAAGAGAGAGATGATTGGTGATTTATCCACTGAAATGATTCCACACT
TTTTGGAAAGTTTCGCGGAGGCGGCCAGAATTACTTTGCATGTTGATTGTCTGAGAGGTTTCAACGATCA
CCACAGAAGTGAGAGTGCGTTCAAGGCTTTGGCTGTTGCCATAAGAGAAGCTATTTCTAGCAATGGCACC
AATGACGTTCCCTCAACCAAAGGTGTTTTGATGTGAAGTACTGACAATAAAAAGATTCTTGTTTTCAAGA
ACTTGTCATTTGTATAGTTTTTTTATATTGTAGTTGTTCTATTTTAATCAAATGTTAGCGTGATTTATAT
TTTTTTTCGCCTCGACATCATCTGCCCAGATGCGAAGTTAAGTGCGCAGAAAGTAATATCATGCGTCAAT
CGTATGTGAATGCTGGTCGCTATACTGCTGTCGATTCGATACTAACGCCGCCATCCAGTTTAAACGAGCT
CGAATTCATCGATGATATCAGATCCACTAGTGGCCTATGCGGCCGCGGATCTGCCGGTCTCCCTATAGTG
AGTCGTATTAATTTCGATAAGCCAGGTTAACCTGCATTAATGAATCGGCCAACGCGCGGGGAGAGGCGGT
TTGCGTATTGGGCGCTCTTCCGCTTCCTCGCTCACTGACTCGCTGCGCTCGGTCGTTCGGCTGCGGCGAG
CGGTATCAGCTCACTCAAAGGCGGTAATACGGTTATCCACAGAATCAGGGGATAACGCAGGAAAGAACAT
GTGAGCAAAAGGCCAGCAAAAGGCCAGGAACCGTAAAAAGGCCGCGTTGCTGGCGTTTTTCCATAGGCTC
CGCCCCCCTGACGAGCATCACAAAAATCGACGCTCAAGTCAGAGGTGGCGAAACCCGACAGGACTATAAA
GATACCAGGCGTTTCCCCCTGGAAGCTCCCTCGTGCGCTCTCCTGTTCCGACCCTGCCGCTTACCGGATA
CCTGTCCGCCTTTCTCCCTTCGGGAAGCGTGGCGCTTTCTCAATGCTCACGCTGTAGGTATCTCAGTTCG
GTGTAGGTCGTTCGCTCCAAGCTGGGCTGTGTGCACGAACCCCCCGTTCAGCCCGACCGCTGCGCCTTAT
CCGGTAACTATCGTCTTGAGTCCAACCCGGTAAGACACGACTTATCGCCACTGGCAGCAGCCACTGGTAA
CAGGATTAGCAGAGCGAGGTATGTAGGCGGTGCTACAGAGTTCTTGAAGTGGTGGCCTAACTACGGCTAC
ACTAGAAGGACAGTATTTGGTATCTGCGCTCTGCTGAAGCCAGTTACCTTCGGAAAAAGAGTTGGTAGCT
CTTGATCCGGCAAACAAACCACCGCTGGTAGCGGTGGTTTTTTTGTTTGCAAGCAGCAGATTACGCGCAG
AAAAAAAGGATCTCAAGAAGATCCTTTGATCTTTTCTACGGGGTCTGACGCTCAGTGGAACGAAAACTCA
CGTTAAGGGATTTTGGTCATGAGATTATCAAAAAGGATCTTCACCTAGATCCTTTTAAATTAAAAATGAA
GTTTTAAATCAATCTAAAGTATATATGAGTAAACTTGGTCTGACAGTTACCAATGCTTAATCAGTGAGGC
ACCTATCTCAGCGATCTGTCTATTTCGTTCATCCATAGTTGCCTGACTCCCCGTCGTGTAGATAACTACG
ATACGGGAGGGCTTACCATCTGGCCCCAGTGCTGCAATGATACCGCGAGACCCACGCTCACCGGCTCCAG
ATTTATCAGCAATAAACCAGCCAGCCGGAAGGGCCGAGCGCAGAAGTGGTCCTGCAACTTTATCCGCCTC
CATCCAGTCTATTAATTGTTGCCGGGAAGCTAGAGTAAGTAGTTCGCCAGTTAATAGTTTGCGCAACGTT
GTTGCCATTGCTACAGGCATCGTGGTGTCACGCTCGTCGTTTGGTATGGCTTCATTCAGCTCCGGTTCCC
AACGATCAAGGCGAGTTACATGATCCCCCATGTTGTGCAAAAAAGCGGTTAGCTCCTTCGGTCCTCCGAT
CGTTGTCAGAAGTAAGTTGGCCGCAGTGTTATCACTCATGGTTATGGCAGCACTGCATAATTCTCTTACT
GTCATGCCATCCGTAAGATGCTTTTCTGTGACTGGTGAGTACTCAACCAAGTCATTCTGAGAATAGTGTA
TGCGGCGACCGAGTTGCTCTTGCCCGGCGTCAATACGGGATAATACCGCGCCACATAGCAGAACTTTAAA
AGTGCTCATCATTGGAAAACGTTCTTCGGGGCGAAAACTCTCAAGGATCTTACCGCTGTTGAGATCCAGT
TCGATGTAACCCACTCGTGCACCCAACTGATCTTCAGCATCTTTTACTTTCACCAGCGTTTCTGGGTGAG
CAAAAACAGGAAGGCAAAATGCCGCAAAAAAGGGAATAAGGGCGACACGGAAATGTTGAATACTCATACT
CTTCCTTTTTCAATATTATTGAAGCATTTATCAGGGTTATTGTCTCATGAGCGGATACATATTTGAATGT
ATTTAGAAAAATAAACAAATAGGGGTTCCGCGCACATTTCCCCGAAAAGTGCCACCTGACGTCTAAGAAA
CCATTATTATCATGACATTAACCTATAAAAATAGGCGTATCACGAGGCCCTTTCGTCTCGCGCGTTTCGG
TGATGACGGTGAAAACCTCTGACACATGCAGCTCCCGGAGACGGTCACAGCTTGTCTGTAAGCGGATGCC
GGGAGCAGACAAGCCCGTCAGGGCGCGTCAGCGGGTGTTGGCGGGTGTCGGGGCTGGCTTAACTATGCGG
CATCAGAGCAGATTGTACTGAGAGTGCACCATATGGACATATTGTCGTTAGAACGCGGCTACAATTAATA
CATAACCTTATGTATCATACACATACGATTTAGGTGACACTATAGA
