>Addgene plasmid #20768 | pFA6a-6xGLY-Myc-HIS3MX6 | addgene partial sequence | sequence record 26621 | 20768 with T7
AGTGGANCTGATATCATCGATGAATTCGAGCTCGTTTAAACTGGATGGCGGCGTTAGTATCGAATCGACA
GCAGTATAGCGACCAGCATTCACATACGATTGACGCATGATATTACTTTCTGCGCACTTAACTTCGCATC
TGGGCAGATGATGTCGAGGCGAAAAAAAATATAAATCACGCTAACATTTGATTAAAATAGAACAACTACA
ATATAAAAAAACTATACAAATGACAAGTTCTTGAAAACAAGAATCTTTTTATTGTCAGTACTTCACATCA
AAACACCTTTGGTTGAGGGAACGTCATTGGTGCCATTGCTAGAAATAGCTTCTCTTATGGCAACAGCCAA
AGCCTTGAACGCACTCTCACTTCTGTGGTGATCGTTGAAACCTCTCAGACAATCAACATGCAAAGTAATT
CTGGCCGCCTCCGCGAAACTTTCCAAAAAGTGTGGAATCATTTCAGTGGATAAATCACCAATCATCTCTC
TCTTCAATCCAAGGTCGATTACAGCAAATGGTCTACTAGATAAATCGACTACGGCACGTGATAGCGCCTC
ATCCAATGGTGCGAACCCAGTACCGAATCTTTTTACACCACGGACNNNNNNNNNNNNTTNNNNNNNNNNN
NNNNANGGNNATACCGNAATCNTTCGGTAGTATGGTGATCGTCAATGTGCAGGTCACCAATACATTCAAC
AATAAGAGACCAACCAGAGTGTTTTGCCAACGCATGGATCATATGATCCAAAAAGCCAACACCTGTGTGA
ATATCGATNN
